Addgene plasmid #188855: Terminase_T5
Purpose: Large terminase from phage T5
Depositing lab: Feng Zhang. Depositing organization: Broad Institute. Publication: Prokaryotic innate immunity through pattern recognition of conserved viral proteins. Gao LA, Wilkinson ME, Strecker J, Makarova KS, Macrae RK, Koonin EV, Zhang F. Science. 2022 Aug 12;377(6607):eabm4096. doi: 10.1126/science.abm4096. Epub 2022 Aug 12. PubMed 35951700.
Backbone
  Vector backbone: pBAD
  Backbone size w/o insert (bp): 3590
  Total vector size (bp): 4907
  Vector type: Bacterial Expression
Growth in bacteria
  Bacterial resistance: Ampicillin, 100 μg/mL
  Growth temperature: 37°C
  Growth strain: DH5alpha
  Copy number: High Copy
Gene/Insert
  Gene/Insert name: Terminase
  Insert size (bp): 1317
  GenBank ID: YP_006983.1
  Cloning method: Gibson Cloning
  Sequencing primers: 5′ N/A
Terms and licenses: Academic/Nonprofit Terms; Industry Terms: Not Available to Industry
How to cite: Terminase_T5 was a gift from Feng Zhang (Addgene plasmid # 188855 ; http://n2t.net/addgene:188855 ; RRID:Addgene_188855)
