[The description below was written by a language model from this plasmid's Addgene catalogue record and pLannotate feature annotations shown in this document.]
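Description:
Terminase_T5 is a bacterial expression plasmid built on a pBAD backbone that places the large terminase subunit of bacteriophage T5 under arabinose-inducible control. The whole construct is about 4.9 kb, of which roughly 1.3 kb is the terminase insert, introduced by Gibson assembly. It replicates in E. coli from a ColE1/pMB1-type origin recorded as high copy. It is selected with ampicillin through a β-lactamase gene driven by its own bla promoter. Remnants of pBR322 are also annotated, namely the bom (basis of mobility) region and a short fragment of rop; since only a fragment of rop is present, the copy-number-lowering function of Rop is presumably absent.

The expression cassette follows the standard pBAD layout. The araC regulator is encoded on the opposite strand and transcribed divergently from the araBAD promoter. AraC represses this promoter in the absence of L-arabinose and activates it when the sugar is supplied, allowing tight and titratable induction. Downstream of the promoter lies the T5 large terminase open reading frame, followed by the rrnB T2 transcription terminator. No epitope or purification tags are annotated or listed in the record.

The large terminase is the ATP-driven motor and endonuclease that, together with a small terminase subunit, cuts the phage genome and translocates it into empty procapsids. The associated publication concerns prokaryotic innate immunity through pattern recognition of conserved viral proteins. This suggests the plasmid is used to express this single phage protein in bacteria without infection, for example to test whether it triggers a host defence system, although the record itself states only that it encodes the T5 large terminase.
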