Features (pLannotate 1.2.2; 9 found; start..end, strand, type, name):
      5..145     -  misc_feature   bom: basis of mobility region from pBR322
    247..287     -  CDS            rop (fragment): Rop protein, which maintains plasmids at low copy number; rop
    409..1287    -  CDS            araC: L-arabinose regulatory protein; araC
   1314..1598    +  promoter       araBAD promoter: araBAD; promoter of the L-arabinose operon of E. coli; the araC regulatory gene is transcribed in the opposite direction (Guzman et al., 1995)
   1632..2945    +  CDS            TERL_BPT5: Experimental evidence at protein level: Swiss-Prot protein existence level 1. The terminase large subunit acts as an ATP driven molecular motor necessary for viral DNA translocation into empty capsids and as an endonuclease that cuts the viral genome to initiate and to end a packaging reaction The terminase lies at a unique vertex of the procapsid and is composed of two subunits, a small terminase subunit involved in viral DNA recognition (packaging sequence), and a large terminase subunit possessing endonucleolytic and ATPase activities. Both terminase subunits heterooligomerize and are docke
   2969..2996    +  terminator     rrnB T2 terminator: transcription terminator T2 from the E. coli rrnB gene
   3015..3106    +  promoter       AmpR promoter: bla
   3107..3967    +  CDS            AmpR: β-lactamase; bla; confers resistance to ampicillin, carbenicillin, and related antibiotics
   4138..4726    +  rep_origin     ori: high-copy-number ColE1/pMB1/pBR322/pUC origin of replication
>Addgene plasmid #188855 | Terminase_T5 | addgene full sequence | sequence record 371547 | Addgene Partial NGS Result
AGCGCCTGATGCGGTATTTTCTCCTTACGCATCTGTGCGGTATTTCACACCGCATATGGTGCACTCTCAG
TACAATCTGCTCTGATGCCGCATAGTTAAGCCAGTATACACTCCGCTATCGCTACGTGACTGGGTCATGG
CTGCGCCCCGACACCCGCCAACACCCGCTGACGCGCCCTGACGGGCTTGTCTGCTCCCGGCATCCGCTTA
CAGACAAGCTGTGACCGTCTCCGGGAGCTGCATGTGTCAGAGGTTTTCACCGTCATCACCGAAACGCGCG
AGGCAGCAGATCAATTCGCGCGCGAAGGCGAAGCGGCATGCATAATGTGCCTGTCAAATGGACGAAGCAG
GGATTCTGCAAACCCTATGCTACTCCGTCAAGCCGTCAATTGTCTGATTCGTTACCAATTATGACAACTT
GACGGCTACATCATTCACTTTTTCTTCACAACCGGCACGGAACTCGCTCGGGCTGGCCCCGGTGCATTTT
TTAAATACCCGCGAGAAATAGAGTTGATCGTCAAAACCAACATTGCGACCGACGGTGGCGATAGGCATCC
GGGTGGTGCTCAAAAGCAGCTTCGCCTGGCTGATACGTTGGTCCTCGCGCCAGCTTAAGACGCTAATCCC
TAACTGCTGGCGGAAAAGATGTGACAGACGCGACGGCGACAAGCAAACATGCTGTGCGACGCTGGCGATA
TCAAAATTGCTGTCTGCCAGGTGATCGCTGATGTACTGACAAGCCTCGCGTACCCGATTATCCATCGGTG
GATGGAGCGACTCGTTAATCGCTTCCATGCGCCGCAGTAACAATTGCTCAAGCAGATTTATCGCCAGCAG
CTCCGAATAGCGCCCTTCCCCTTGCCCGGCGTTAATGATTTGCCCAAACAGGTCGCTGAAATGCGGCTGG
TGCGCTTCATCCGGGCGAAAGAACCCCGTATTGGCAAATATTGACGGCCAGTTAAGCCATTCATGCCAGT
AGGCGCGCGGACGAAAGTAAACCCACTGGTGATACCATTCGCGAGCCTCCGGATGACGACCGTAGTGATG
AATCTCTCCTGGCGGGAACAGCAAAATATCACCCGGTCGGCAAACAAATTCTCGTCCCTGATTTTTCACC
ACCCCCTGACCGCGAATGGTGAGATTGAGAATATAACCTTTCATTCCCAGCGGTCGGTCGATAAAAAAAT
CGAGATAACCGTTGGCCTCAATCGGCGTTAAACCCGCCACCAGATGGGCATTAAACGAGTATCCCGGCAG
CAGGGGATCATTTTGCGCTTCAGCCATACTTTTCATACTCCCGCCATTCAGAGAAGAAACCAATTGTCCA
TATTGCATCAGACATTGCCGTCACTGCGTCTTTTACTGGCTCTTCTCGCTAACCAAACCGGTAACCCCGC
TTATTAAAAGCATTCTGTAACAAAGCGGGACCAAAGCCATGACAAAAACGCGTAACAAAAGTGTCTATAA
TCACGGCAGAAAAGTCCACATTGATTATTTGCACGGCGTCACACTTTGCTATGCCATAGCATTTTTATCC
ATAAGATTAGCGGATCCTACCTGACGCTTTTTATCGCAACTCTCTACTGTTTCTCCATACCCGTTTTTTG
GGCTAACAGGAGGAATTAACCATGGAAGTATCAAGACCCTACGTTAATACAGTAGATGTTATCGATTTCG
GGATAGATAAACGTTTCTTTCGTCTACCTGTTTCAGGAATACTAGCACAAGAAGGTATTACACCTAATGG
TCCTCAAATAGCGATTATTAATGCCCTAGAGGACCCTAGACATCGTTTTGTAACAGCGTGTGTGTCACGT
CGTGTAGGCAAATCCTTCATCGCATACACACTTGGGTTCCTAAAATTGCTGGAACCTAATGTGAAGGTAC
TAGTAGTTGCCCCTAACTACTCACTGGCTAACATTGGTTGGTCACAGATTCGTGGTCTTATCAAGAAGTA
TGGCCTACAAACCGAACGTGAAAACGCCAAAGATAAAGAGATTGAGCTGGCAAACGGCTCGCTCTTCAAA
CTAGCTTCTGCGGCGCAGGCTGACTCCGCAGTTGGACGTTCATATGATTTTATCATCTTTGACGAAGCGG
CAATTTCCGATGTGGGTGGTGATGCTTTCAGGGTTCAGCTGCGTCCTACTCTGGATAAACCTAATTCTAA
GGCTCTATTTATTTCCACCCCTCGTGGAGGTAACTGGTTTAAAGAGTTTTACGCCTACGGATTTGATGAT
ACGTTGCCTAACTGGGTATCTATTCATGGTACATATCGTGATAACCCACGTGCTGACTTGAATGATATTG
AGGAAGCACGCCGTACAGTTAGTAAAAACTACTTCCGCCAAGAATACGAGGCTGACTTCTCTGTATTCGA
GGGCCAGATCTTTGATACCTTTAATGCTATCGATCATGTTAAAGACCTCAAAGGTATGCGTCACTTCTTT
AAAGATGATGAAGCATTCGAAACGTTGCTTGGTATTGACGTTGGTTATCGTGATCCTACAGCAGTTCTTA
CTATTAAATATCATTACGATACGGATACTTACTATGTATTAGAAGAGTACCAGCAGGCGGAGAAAACTAC
AGCTCAGCATGCTGCTTATATTCAGCACTGTATAGATCGTTATAAAGTTGATCGTATTTTTGTTGACTCT
GCAGCAGCTCAGTTCCGCCAGGATTTAGCATATGAGCATGAAATTGCATCTGCTCCAGCTAAAAAGTCTG
TCCTAGATGGTCTAGCATGCCTGCAAGCGCTATTCCAGCAGGGCAAGATTATTGTAGATGCTTCATGTTC
CTCCTTAATTCATGCATTGCAGAACTATAAGTGGGACTTCCAAGAAGGCGAAGAGAAATTATCACGTGAA
AAACCACGTCATGATGCTAACTCTCACCTTTGTGATGCGCTCCGCTATGGAATTTACTCTATTTCCCGTG
GTAAATAATGCCAGGCATCAAATTAAGCAGAAGGCCATCCTGACGGATGGCCTTTTTGCGTTTCTACAAA
CTCTTTTGTTTATTTTTCTAAATACATTCAAATATGTATCCGCTCATGAGACAATAACCCTGATAAATGC
TTCAATAATATTGAAAAAGGAAGAGTATGAGTATTCAACATTTCCGTGTCGCCCTTATTCCCTTTTTTGC
GGCATTTTGCCTTCCTGTTTTTGCTCACCCAGAAACGCTGGTGAAAGTAAAAGATGCTGAAGATCAGTTG
GGTGCACGAGTGGGTTACATCGAACTGGATCTCAACAGCGGTAAGATCCTTGAGAGTTTTCGCCCCGAAG
AACGTTTTCCAATGATGAGCACTTTTAAAGTTCTGCTATGTGGCGCGGTATTATCCCGTRTTGACGCCGG
GCAAGAGCAACTCGGTCGCCGCATACACTATTCTCAGAATGACTTGGTTGAGTACTCACCAGTCACAGAA
AAGCATCTTACGGATGGCATGACAGTAAGAGAATTATGCAGTGCTGCCATAACCATGAGTGATAACACTG
CGGCCAACTTACTTCTGACAACGATCGGAGGACCGAAGGAGCTAACCGCTTTTTTGCACAACATGGGGGA
TCATGTAACTCGCCTTGATCGTTGGGAACCGGAGCTGAATGAAGCCATACCAAACGACGAGCGTGACACC
ACGATGCCTGTAGCRATGGCAACAACGTTGCGCAAACTATTAACTGGCGAACTACTTACTCTAGCTTCCC
GGCAACAATTAATAGACTGGATGGAGGCGGATAAAGTTGCAGGACCACTTCTGCGCTCGGCCCTTCCGGC
TGGCTGGTTTATTGCTGATAAATCYGGAGCCGGTGAGCGTGGGTCTCGCGGTATCATTGCAGCRCTGGGG
CCAGATGGTAAGCCCTCCCGTATCGTAGTTATCTACACGACGGGGAGTCAGGCAACTATGGATGAACGAA
ATAGACAGATCGCTGAGATAGGTGCCTCACTGATTAAGCATTGGTAACTGTCAGACCAAGTTTACTCATA
TATACTTTAGATTGATTTAAAACTTCATTTTTAATTTAAAAGGATCTAGGTGAAGATCCTTTTTGATAAT
CTCATGACCAAAATCCCTTAACGTGAGTTTTCGTTCCACTGAGCGTCAGACCCCGTAGAAAAGATCAAAG
GATCTTCTTGAGATCCTTTTTTTCTGCGCGTAATCTGCTGCTTGCAAACAAAAAAACCACCGCTACCAGC
GGTGGTTTGTTTGCCGGATCAAGAGCTACCAACTCTTTTTCCGAAGGTAACTGGCTTCAGCAGAGCGCAG
ATACCAAATACTGTYCTTCTAGTGTAGCCGTAGTTAGSCCACCACTTCAAGAACTCTGTAGCACCGCCTA
CATACCTCGCTCTGCTAATCCTGTTACCAGTGGCTGCTGCCAGTGGCGATAAGTCGTGTCTTACCGGGTT
GGACTCAAGACGATAGTTACCGGATAAGGCGCAGCGGTCGGGCTGAACGGGGGGTTCGTGCACACAGCCC
AGCTTGGAGCGAACGACCTACACCGAACTGAGATACCTACAGCGTGAGCTATGAGAAAGCGCCACGCTTC
CCGAAGGGAGAAAGGCGGACAGGTATCCGGTAAGCGGCAGGGTCGGAACAGGAGAGCGCACGAGGGAGCT
TCCAGGGGGAAACGCCTGGTATCTTTATAGTCCTGTCGGGTTTCGCCACCTCTGACTTGAGCGTCGATTT
TTGTGATGCTCGTCAGGGGGGCGGAGCCTATGGAAAAACGCCAGCAACGCGGCCTTTTTACGGTTCCTGG
CCTTTTGCTGGCCTTTTGCTCACATGTTCTTTCCTGCGTTATCCCCTGATTCTGTGGATAACCGTATTAC
CGCCTTTGAGTGAGCTGATACCGCTCGCCGCAGCCGAACGACCGAGCGCAGCGAGTCAGTGAGCGAGGAA
GCGGAAG
